>Addgene plasmid #209723 | pAAV.CAG.(mito).iATPSnFR2.A95A.A119L.miRFP670nano3 | addgene full sequence | sequence record 463836 | Addgene Long Read Sequencing Result
GGATCTTCCTAGAGCATGGCTACGTAGATAAGTAGCATGGCGGGTTAATCATTAACTACAAGGAACCCCT
AGTGATGGAGTTGGCCACTCCCTCTCTGCGCGCTCGCTCGCTCACTGAGGCCGGGCGACCAAAGGTCGCC
CGACGCCCGGGCTTTGCCCGGGCGGCCTCAGTGAGCGAGCGAGCGCGCAGCTGCATTAATGAATCGGCCA
ACGCGCGGGGAGAGGCGGTTTGCGTATTGGGCGCTCTTCCGCTTCCTCGCTCACTGACTCGCTGCGCTCG
GTCGTTCGGCTGCGGCGAGCGGTATCAGCTCACTCAAAGGCGGTAATACGGTTATCCACAGAATCAGGGG
ATAACGCAGGAAAGAACATGTGAGCAAAAGGCCAGCAAAAGGCCAGGAACCGTAAAAAGGCCGCGTTGCT
GGCGTTTTTCCATAGGCTCCGCCCCCCTGACGAGCATCACAAAAATCGACGCTCAAGTCAGAGGTGGCGA
AACCCGACAGGACTATAAAGATACCAGGCGTTTCCCCCTGGAAGCTCCCTCGTGCGCTCTCCTGTTCCGA
CCCTGCCGCTTACCGGATACCTGTCCGCCTTTCTCCCTTCGGGAAGCGTGGCGCTTTCTCATAGCTCACG
CTGTAGGTATCTCAGTTCGGTGTAGGTCGTTCGCTCCAAGCTGGGCTGTGTGCACGAACCCCCCGTTCAG
CCCGACCGCTGCGCCTTATCCGGTAACTATCGTCTTGAGTCCAACCCGGTAAGACACGACTTATCGCCAC
TGGCAGCAGCCACTGGTAACAGGATTAGCAGAGCGAGGTATGTAGGCGGTGCTACAGAGTTCTTGAAGTG
GTGGCCTAACTACGGCTACACTAGAAGAACAGTATTTGGTATCTGCGCTCTGCTGAAGCCAGTTACCTTC
GGAAAAAGAGTTGGTAGCTCTTGATCCGGCAAACAAACCACCGCTGGTAGCGGTGGTTTTTTTGTTTGCA
AGCAGCAGATTACGCGCAGAAAAAAAGGATCTCAAGAAGATCCTTTGATCTTTTCTACGGGGTCTGACGC
TCAGTGGAACGAAAACTCACGTTAAGGGATTTTGGTCATGAGATTATCAAAAAGGATCTTCACCTAGATC
CTTTTAAATTAAAAATGAAGTTTTAAATCAATCTAAAGTATATATGAGTAAACTTGGTCTGACAGTTACC
AATGCTTAATCAGTGAGGCACCTATCTCAGCGATCTGTCTATTTCGTTCATCCATAGTTGCCTGACTCCC
CGTCGTGTAGATAACTACGATACGGGAGGGCTTACCATCTGGCCCCAGTGCTGCAATGATACCGCGAGAC
CCACGCTCACCGGCTCCAGATTTATCAGCAATAAACCAGCCAGCCGGAAGGGCCGAGCGCAGAAGTGGTC
CTGCAACTTTATCCGCCTCCATCCAGTCTATTAATTGTTGCCGGGAAGCTAGAGTAAGTAGTTCGCCAGT
TAATAGTTTGCGCAACGTTGTTGCCATTGCTACAGGCATCGTGGTGTCACGCTCGTCGTTTGGTATGGCT
TCATTCAGCTCCGGTTCCCAACGATCAAGGCGAGTTACATGATCCCCCATGTTGTGCAAAAAAGCGGTTA
GCTCCTTCGGTCCTCCGATCGTTGTCAGAAGTAAGTTGGCCGCAGTGTTATCACTCATGGTTATGGCAGC
ACTGCATAATTCTCTTACTGTCATGCCATCCGTAAGATGCTTTTCTGTGACTGGTGAGTACTCAACCAAG
TCATTCTGAGAATAGTGTATGCGGCGACCGAGTTGCTCTTGCCCGGCGTCAATACGGGATAATACCGCGC
CACATAGCAGAACTTTAAAAGTGCTCATCATTGGAAAACGTTCTTCGGGGCGAAAACTCTCAAGGATCTT
ACCGCTGTTGAGATCCAGTTCGATGTAACCCACTCGTGCACCCAACTGATCTTCAGCATCTTTTACTTTC
ACCAGCGTTTCTGGGTGAGCAAAAACAGGAAGGCAAAATGCCGCAAAAAAGGGAATAAGGGCGACACGGA
AATGTTGAATACTCATACTCTTCCTTTTTCAATATTATTGAAGCATTTATCAGGGTTATTGTCTCATGAG
CGGATACATATTTGAATGTATTTAGAAAAATAAACAAATAGGGGTTCCGCGCACATTTCCCCGAAAAGTG
CCACCTAAATTGTAAGCGTTAATATTTTGTTAAAATTCGCGTTAAATTTTTGTTAAATCAGCTCATTTTT
TAACCAATAGGCCGAAATCGGCAAAATCCCTTATAAATCAAAAGAATAGACCGAGATAGGGT
[37 nt withheld, positions 2303-2339]
AAAGAACGTGGACTCCAACGTCAAAGG
[49 nt withheld, positions 2367-2415]
T
[91 nt withheld, positions 2417-2507]
G
[124 nt withheld, positions 2509-2632]
CCCATTCGCCATTCAGGCTGCGCAACTGTTGGGAAGGGCGATCGGTGCGGGCCTCTTCGCTATTACGCCA
GCTGCGCGCTCGCTCGCTCACTGAGGCCGCCCGGGCAAAGCCCGGGCGTCGGGCGACCTTTGGTCGCCCG
GCCTCAGTGAGCGAGCGAGCGCGCAGAGAGGGAGTGGCCAACTCCATCACTAGGGGTTCCTTGTAGTTAA
TGATTAACCCGCCATGCTACTTATCTACGTAGCCATGCTCTAGGAAGATCGTACCATTGACGTCAATAAT
GACGTATGTTCCCATAGTAACGCCAATAGGGACTTTCCATTGACGTCAATGGGTGGAGTATTTACGGTAA
ACTGCCCACTTGGCAGTACATCAAGTGTATCATATGCCAAGTACGCCCCCTATTGACGTCAATGACGGTA
AATGGCCCGCCTGGCATTATGCCCAGTACATGACCTTATGGGACTTTCCTACTTGGCAGTACATCTACGT
ATTAGTCATCGCTATTACCATGGTCGAGGTGAGCCCCACGTTCTGCTTCACTCTCCCCATCTCCCCCCCC
TCCCCACCCCCAATTTTGTATTTATTTATTTTTTAATTATTTTGTGCAGCGATGGGGGCGGGGGGGGGGG
GGGGGGCGCGCGCCAGGCGGGGCGGGGCGGGGCGAGGGGCGGGGCGGGGCGAGGCGGAGAGGTGCGGCGG
CAGCCAATCAGAGCGGCGCGCTCCGAAAGTTTCCTTTTATGGCGAGGCGGCGGCGGCGGCGGCCCTATAA
AAAGCGAAGCGCGCGGCGGGCGGGAGTCGCTGCGCGCTGCCTTCGCCCCGTGCCCCGCTCCGCCGCCGCC
TCGCGCCGCCCGCCCCGGCTCTGACTGACCGCGTTACTCCCACAGGTGAGCGGGCGGGACGGCCCTTCTC
CTCCGGGCTGTAATTAGCGCTTGGTTTAATGACGGCTTGTTTCTTTTCTGTGGCTGCGTGAAAGCCTTGA
GGGGCTCCGGGAGGGCCCTTTGTGCGGGGGGAGCGGCTCGGGGCTGTCCGCGGGGGGACGGCTGCCTTCG
GGGGGGACGGGGCAGGGCGGGGTTCGGCTTCTGGCGTGTGACCGGCGGCTCTAGAGCCTCTGCTAACCAT
GTTCATGCCTTCTTCTTTTTCCTACAGCTCCTGGGCAACGTGCTGGTTATTGTGCTGTCTCATCATTTTG
GCAAAGAATTGGATCCCGCCACCATGTCTGTGCTGACACCTCTGCTGCTGAGAGGCCTGACAGGCTCTGC
TAGAAGGCTGCCTGTGCCTAGGGCCAAGATCCACTCTCTGCCACCTGAAGGACCTTGGAGCGTGCTGACT
CCACTGCTCTTGAGGGGACTCACTGGATCTGCTCGGAGACTGCCAGTGCCACGCGCTAAGATTCATAGCT
TGCCGCCTGAAGGCGGCTCCAGTGTTCTGACACCACTGTTGCTCAGGGGATTGACTGGCAGCGCACGTAG
ACTCCCTGTGCCAAGAGCCAAAATTCACAGTCTCCCACCGGAAGGCGGTTCCGTCCTGACACCTTTGTTG
TTGCGCGGCTTGACTGGCTCAGCAAGACGGCTGCCAGTTCCAAGAGCAAAGATCCACAGCCTGCCTCCAG
AGGGCCCTAGATCTGGAAGCATGAAGACTATTCACGTGAGTGTCGTAACTCCCGACGGGCCTGTATATGA
GGATGACGTTGAAATGGTGAGCGTCAAAGCAAAAAGTGGCGAGCTCGGTATTCTCCCAGGCCACATTCCC
TTGAAAGCTCCCCTAGAGATCAGTGCCGCACGCCTGAAGAAAGGGGGCAAAACACAGTATATCGCTGTGT
CAGGCGGCAACCTCGAAGTGCGGCCTGACAAGGTGACCATCTATGCCCAGGCAGCCGAGAGGGCTGAGGA
TATCGATGTCCTGCGCGCCAAGGCCGCCAAGGAGAGAGCCGAGCGCCGACTCCAATCACAGGTCCTGGTC
GGGAACGTCTATATCACCGCCGACAAGCAGAAGAACGGCATCAAGGCGAACTTCAAGATCCGCCACAACG
TGGAGGACGGCAGCATGCAGCTCGCCGACCACTACCAGCAGAACACCCCCATCGGCGACGGCCCCGTGCT
GCTGCCCGACAACCACTACCTGAGCACCCAGTCCGTGCTGAGCAAAGACCCTAACGAGAAGCGCGATCAC
ATGGTCCTGCTGGAGTTCGTGACCGCCGCCGGGATCACTCTCGGCATGGACGAGCTGTACAAGGGCGGTA
CCGGAGGGAGCATGAGCAAGGGCGAGGAGCTGTTCACCGGGGTGGTGCCCATCCTGGTCGAGCTGGACGG
CGACGTAAACGGCCACAAGTTCAGCGTGCGCGGCGAGGGCGAGGGCGATGCCACCAACGGCAAGCTGACC
CTGAAGTTCATCTGCACCACCGGCAAGCTGCCCGTGCCCTGGCCCACCCTCGTGACCACCCTGACCTACG
GCGTGCAGTGCTTCAGCCGCTACCCCGACCACATGAAGCAGCACGACTTCTTCAAGTCCGCCATGCCCGA
AGGCTACGTCCAGGAGCGCACCATCAGCTTCAAGGACGACGGCACCTACAAGACCCGCGCCGAGGTGAAG
TTCGAGGGCGACACCCTGGTGAACCGCATCGAGCTGAAGGGCATCGACTTCAAGGAGGACGGCAACATCC
TGGGGCACAAGCTGGAGTACAACTTTATTTGTGTGGACATCGATTTTAAGCGCGCCGAGCTCTTGCTTAA
GCGCGCAATGAATAGGCTCTCAGTTGCCGAAATGAAGCTGCAGTCTACCGGCTCCGGAAATGCTGTGGGC
CAGGACACGCAGGAGCGTATGGCAAACCTGGACAAGATGCTGAACACCACCGTGACCGAGGTGCGCAAGT
TCCTGCAAGCGGACAGAGTGTGCGTGTTCAAGTTCGAGGAAGATTACTCCGGCACCGTCTCGCACGAAGC
CGTGGACGACAGATGGATTAGCATCCTGAAGACCCAGGTGCAGGACAGATACTTCATGGAAACCAGAGGC
GAGGAATACGTCCACGGCAGATACCAGGCCATCGCCGACATCTACACAGCCAATCTGGTCGAGTGCTACA
GAGACCTGCTGATCGAGTTTCAGGTGCGGGCCATTCTGGCTGTCCCCATCCTGCAAGGCAAGAAGCTGTG
GGGCCTGCTGGTGGCCCACCAACTGGCCGGCCCTCGGGAGTGGCAGACCTGGGAAATCGACTTCCTGAAA
CAGCAAGCCGTGGTGATGGGCATCGCCATCCAGCAGAGCTAGAAGCTTATCGATAATCAACCTCTGGATT
ACAAAATTTGTGAAAGATTGACTGGTATTCTTAACTATGTTGCTCCTTTTACGCTATGTGGATACGCTGC
TTTAATGCCTTTGTATCATGCTATTGCTTCCCGTATGGCTTTCATTTTCTCCTCCTTGTATAAATCCTGG
TTGCTGTCTCTTTATGAGGAGTTGTGGCCCGTTGTCAGGCAACGTGGCGTGGTGTGCACTGTGTTTGCTG
ACGCAACCCCCACTGGTTGGGGCATTGCCACCACCTGTCAGCTCCTTTCCGGGACTTTCGCTTTCCCCCT
CCCTATTGCCACGGCGGAACTCATCGCCGCCTGCCTTGCCCGCTGCTGGACAGGGGCTCGGCTGTTGGGC
ACTGACAATTCCGTGGTGTTGTCGGGGAAATCATCGTCCTTTCCTTGGCTGCTCGCCTGTGTTGCCACCT
GGATTCTGCGCGGGACGTCCTTCTGCTACGTCCCTTCGGCCCTCAATCCAGCGGACCTTCCTTCCCGCGG
CCTGCTGCCGGCTCTGCGGCCTCTTCCGCGTCTTCGCCTTCGCCCTCAGACGAGTCGGATCTCCCTTTGG
GCCGCCTCCCCGCATCGATACCGTCGACCCGGGCGGCCGCTTCGAGCAGACATGATAAGATACATTGATG
AGTTTGGACAAACCACAACTAGAATGCAGTGAAAAAAATGCTTTATTTGTGAAATTTGTGATGCTATTGC
TTTATTTGTAACCATTATAAGCTGCAATAAACAAGTTAACAACAACAATTGCATTCATTTTATGTTTCAG
GTTCAGGGGGAGATGTGGGAGGTTTTTTAAAGCAAGTAAAACCTCTACAAATGTGGTAAAATCGATAA
Features (pLannotate 1.2.2; 21 found; start..end, strand, type, name):
     61..194     +  repeat_region  AAV2 ITR: inverted terminal repeat of adeno-associated virus serotype 2 inverted
    188..244     -  CDS            lacI (fragment): lac repressor; lacI; The lac repressor binds to the lac operator to inhibit transcription in E. coli. This inhibition can be relieved by adding lactose or isopropyl-β-D-thiogalactopyranoside (IPTG).
    427..1015    -  rep_origin     ori: high-copy-number ColE1/pMB1/pBR322/pUC origin of replication
   1186..2046    -  CDS            AmpR: β-lactamase; bla; confers resistance to ampicillin, carbenicillin, and related antibiotics
   2047..2151    -  promoter       AmpR promoter: bla
   2204..2632    -  rep_origin     f1 ori (sequence partly withheld): f1 bacteriophage origin of replication; arrow indicates direction of (+) strand synthesis
   2637..2706    -  CDS            lacZα (fragment): LacZα fragment of β-galactosidase; lacZ fragment
   2701..2833    -  repeat_region  AAV2 ITR (fragment): inverted terminal repeat of adeno-associated virus serotype 2 inverted
   2896..3144    +  enhancer       CMV enhancer (fragment): human cytomegalovirus immediate early enhancer
   3146..3424    +  promoter       chicken β-actin promoter: No description available
   3425..3560    +  intron         hybrid intron (fragment): hybrid between chicken β-actin (CBA) and minute virus of mice (MMV) introns (Gray et al., 2011)
   3649..3779    +  intron         chimeric intron (fragment): chimera between introns from chicken β-actin and rabbit β-globin
   3846..3944    +  CDS            COX8A (fragment): COX8A_HUMAN - Also known as COX8, COX8L. Experimental evidence at protein level: Swiss-Prot protein existence level 1. Component of the cytochrome c oxidase, the last enzyme in the mitochondrial electron transport chain which drives oxidative phosphorylation. The respiratory chain contains 3 multisubunit complexes succinate dehydrogenase (complex II, CII), ubiquinol- cytochrome c oxidoreductase (cytochrome b-c1 complex, complex III, CIII) and cytochrome c oxidase (complex IV, CIV), that cooperate to transfer electrons derived from NADH and succinate to molecular oxygen, creating an electrochem
   4263..4583    +  CDS            atpC (fragment): ATPE_GEOKA - Experimental evidence at protein level: Swiss-Prot protein existence level 1. Produces ATP from ADP in the presence of a proton gradient across the membrane. From Geobacillus kaustophilus (strain HTA426).
   4596..5315    +  CDS            cEGFP: cEGFP is a basic (constitutively fluorescent) green fluorescent protein published in 2008, derived from Aequorea victoria.
   5328..5399    +  CDS            atpC (fragment): ATPE_BACP3 - Experimental evidence at protein level: Swiss-Prot protein existence level 1. Produces ATP from ADP in the presence of a proton gradient across the membrane. From Bacillus sp. (strain PS3).
   5424..5447    +  CDS            PDGFRβ TM domain (fragment): transmembrane domain from platelet derived growth factor receptor beta
   5451..5891    +  CDS            miRFP670nano: miRFP670nano is a basic (constitutively fluorescent) near ir fluorescent protein published in 2019, derived from Nostoc punctiforme. It has very low acid sensitivity. It requires the cofactor biliverdin for fluorescence.
   5907..6495    +  misc_feature   WPRE: woodchuck hepatitis virus posttranscriptional regulatory element
   6538..6659    -  polyA_signal   SV40 poly(A) signal: SV40 polyadenylation signal
   6682..6750    -  CDS            large T antigen (fragment): large T antigen from SV40 (simian virus 40)
