>Addgene plasmid #209723 | pAAV.CAG.(mito).iATPSnFR2.A95A.A119L.miRFP670nano3 Sequencing Result | analyzer sequence | sequence record 414456
GGATCTTCCTAGAGCATGGCTACGTAGATAAGTAGCATGGCGGGTTAATCATTAACTACAAGGAACCCCT
AGTGATGGAGTTGGCCACTCCCTCTCTGCGCGCTCGGTCGTTCGGCTGCGGCGAGCGGTATCAGCTCACT
CAAAGGCGGTAATACGGTTATCCACAGAATCAGGGGATAACGCAGGAAAGAACATGTGAGCAAAAGGCCA
GCAAAAGGCCAGGAACCGTAAAAAGGCCGCGTTGCTGGCGTTTTTCCATAGGCTCCGCCCCCCTGACGAG
CATCACAAAAATCGACGCTCAAGTCAGAGGTGGCGAAACCCGACAGGACTATAAAGATACCAGGCGTTTC
CCCCTGGAAGCTCCCTCGTGCGCTCTCCTGTTCCGACCCTGCCGCTTACCGGATACCTGTCCGCCTTTCT
CCCTTCGGGAAGCGTGGCGCTTTCTCATAGCTCACGCTGTAGGTATCTCAGTTCGGTGTAGGTCGTTCGC
TCCAAGCTGGGCTGTGTGCACGAACCCCCCGTTCAGCCCGACCGCTGCGCCTTATCCGGTAACTATCGTC
TTGAGTCCAACCCGGTAAGACACGACTTATCGCCACTGGCAGCAGCCACTGGTAACAGGATTAGCAGAGC
GAGGTATGTAGGCGGTGCTACAGAGTTCTTGAAGTGGTGGCCTAACTACGGCTACACTAGAAGAACAGTA
TTTGGTATCTGCGCTCTGCTGAAGCCAGTTACCTTCGGAAAAAGAGTTGGTAGCTCTTGATCCGGCAAAC
AAACCACCGCTGGTAGCGGTGGTTTTTTTGTTTGCAAGCAGCAGATTACGCGCAGAAAAAAAGGATCTCA
AGAAGATCCTTTGATCTTTTCTACGGGGTCTGACGCTCAGTGGAACGAAAACTCACGTTAAGGGATTTTG
GTCATGAGATTATCAAAAAGGATCTTCACCTAGATCCTTTTAAATTAAAAATGAAGTTTTAAATCAATCT
AAAGTATATATGAGTAAACTTGGTCTGACAGTTACCAATGCTTAATCAGTGAGGCACCTATCTCAGCGAT
CTGTCTATTTCGTTCATCCATAGTTGCCTGACTCCCCGTCGTGTAGATAACTACGATACGGGAGGGCTTA
CCATCTGGCCCCAGTGCTGCAATGATACCGCGAGACCCACGCTCACCGGCTCCAGATTTATCAGCAATAA
ACCAGCCAGCCGGAAGGGCCGAGCGCAGAAGTGGTCCTGCAACTTTATCCGCCTCCATCCAGTCTATTAA
TTGTTGCCGGGAAGCTAGAGTAAGTAGTTCGCCAGTTAATAGTTTGCGCAACGTTGTTGCCATTGCTACA
GGCATCGTGGTGTCACGCTCGTCGTTTGGTATGGCTTCATTCAGCTCCGGTTCCCAACGATCAAGGCGAG
TTACATGATCCCCCATGTTGTGCAAAAAAGCGGTTAGCTCCTTCGGTCCTCCGATCGTTGTCAGAAGTAA
GTTGGCCGCAGTGTTATCACTCATGGTTATGGCAGCACTGCATAATTCTCTTACTGTCATGCCATCCGTA
AGATGCTTTTCTGTGACTGGTGAGTACTCAACCAAGTCATTCTGAGAATAGTGTATGCGGCGACCGAGTT
GCTCTTGCCCGGCGTCAATACGGGATAATACCGCGCCACATAGCAGAACTTTAAAAGTGCTCATCATTGG
AAAACGTTCTTCGGGGCGAAAACTCTCAAGGATCTTACCGCTGTTGAGATCCAGTTCGATGTAACCCACT
CGTGCACCCAACTGATCTTCAGCATCTTTTACTTTCACCAGCGTTTCTGGGTGAGCAAAAACAGGAAGGC
AAAATGCCGCAAAAAAGGGAATAAGGGCGACACGGAAATGTTGAATACTCATACTCTTCCTTTTTCAATA
TTATTGAAGCATTTATCAGGGTTATTGTCTCATGAGCGGATACATATTTGAATGTATTTAGAAAAATAAA
CAAATAGGGGTTCCGCGCACATTTCCCCGAAAAGTGCCACCTAAATTGTAAGCGTTAATATTTTGTTAAA
ATTCGCGTTAAATTTTTGTTAAATCAGCTCATTTTTTAACCAATAGGCCGAAATCGGCAAAATCCCTTAT
AAATCAAAAGAATAGACCGAGATAGGGT
[37 nt withheld, positions 2129-2165]
AAAGAACGTGGACTCCAACGTCAAAGG
[49 nt withheld, positions 2193-2241]
T
[91 nt withheld, positions 2243-2333]
G
[124 nt withheld, positions 2335-2458]
CCCATTCGCCATTCAGGCTGCGCAACTGTTGGGAAGGGCGATCGGTGCGGGCCTCTTCGCTATTACGCCA
GCTGCGCGCTCGCTCGCTCACTGAGGCCGCCCGGGCAAAGCCCGGGCGTCGGGCGACCTTTGGTCGCCCG
GCCTCAGTGAGCGAGCGAGCGCGCAGAGAGGGAGTGGCCAACTCCATCACTAGGGGTTCCTTGTAGTTAA
TGATTAACCCGCCATGCTACTTATCTACGTAGCCATGCTCTAGGAAGAGTACCATTGACGTCAATAATGA
CGTATGTTCCCATAGTAACGCCAATAGGGACTTTCCATTGACGTCAATGGGTGGAGTATTTACGGTAAAC
TGCCCACTTGGCAGTACATCAAGTGTATCATATGCCAAGTACGCCCCCTATTGACGTCAATGACGGTAAA
TGGCCCGCCTGGCATTATGCCCAGTACATGACCTTATGGGACTTTCCTACTTGGCAGTACATCTACGTAT
TAGTCATCGCTATTACCATGGTCGAGGTGAGCCCCACGTTCTGCTTCACTCTCCCCATCTCCCCCCCCTC
CCCACCCCCAATTTTGTATTTATTTATTTTTTAATTATTTTGTGCAGCGATGGGGGCGGGGGGGGGGGGG
GGGSGCGCGCCRGGSGGGGSGGGGSGGGGSGRGGGGSGGGGCGGGGCGAGGCGGAGAGGTGCGGCGGCAG
CCAATCAGAGCGGCGCGCTCCGAAAGTTTCCTTTTATGGCGAGGCGGCGGCGGCGGCGGCCCTATAAAAA
GCGAAGCGCGCGGCGGGCGGGAGTCGCTGCGCGCTGCCTTCGCCCCGTGCCCCGCTCCGCCGCCGCCTCG
CGCCGCCCGCCCCGGCTCTGACTGACCGCGTTACTCCCACAGGTGAGCGGGCGGGACGGCCCTTCTCCTC
CGGGCTGTAATTAGCGCTTGGTTTAATGACGGCTTGTTTCTTTTCTGTGGCTGCGTGAAAGCCTTGAGGG
GCTCCGGGAGGGCCCTTTGTGCGGGGGGAGCGGCTCGGGGCTGTCCGCGGGGGGACGGCTGCCTTCGGGG
GGGACGGGGCAGGGCGGGGTTCGGCTTCTGGCGTGTGACCGGCGGCTCTAGAGCCTCTGCTAACCATGTT
CATGCCTTCTTCTTTTTCCTACAGCTCCTGGGCAACGTGCTGGTTATTGTGCTGTCTCATCATTTTGGCA
AAGAATTGGATCCCGCCACCATGTCTGTGCTGACACCTCTGCTGCTGAGAGGCCTGACAGGCTCTGCTAG
AAGGCTGCCTGTGCCTAGGGCCAAGATCCACTCTCTGCCACCTGAAGGACCTTGGAGCGTGCTGACTCCA
CTGCTCTTGAGGGGACTCACTGGATCTGCTCGGAGACTGCCAGTGCCACGCGCTAAGATTCATAGCTTGC
CGCCTGAAGGCGGCTCCAGTGTTCTGACACCACTGTTGCTCAGGGGATTGACTGGCAGCGCACGTAGACT
CCCTGTGCCAAGAGCCAAAATTCACAGTCTCCCACCGGAAGGCGGTTCCGTCCTGACACCTTTGTTGTTG
CGCGGCTTGACTGGCTCAGCAAGACGGCTGCCAGTTCCAAGAGCAAAGATCCACAGCCTGCCTCCAGAGG
GCCCTAGATCTGGAAGCATGAAGACTATTCACGTGAGTGTCGTAACTCCCGACGGGCCTGTATATGAGGA
TGACGTTGAAATGGTGAGCGTCAAAGCAAAAAGTGGCGAGCTCGGTATTCTCCCAGGCCACATTCCCTTG
AAAGCTCCCCTAGAGATCAGTGCCGCACGCCTGAAGAAAGGGGGCAAAACACAGTATATCGCTGTGTCAG
GCGGCAACCTCGAAGTGCGGCCTGACAAGGTGACCATCTATGCCCAGGCAGCCGAGAGGGCTGAGGATAT
CGATGTCCTGCGCGCCAAGGCCGCCAAGGAGAGAGCCGAGCGCCGACTCCAATCACAGGTCCTGGTCGGG
AACGTCTATATCACCGCCGACAAGCAGAAGAACGGCATCAAGGCGAACTTCAAGATCCGCCACAACGTGG
AGGACGGCAGCATGCAGCTCGCCGACCACTACCAGCAGAACACCCCCATCGGCGACGGCCCCGTGCTGCT
GCCCGACAACCACTACCTGAGCACCCAGTCCGTGCTGAGCAAAGACCCTAACGAGAAGCGCGATCACATG
GTCCTGCTGGAGTTCGTGACCGCCGCCGGGATCACTCTCGGCATGGACGAGCTGTACAAGGGCGGTACCG
GAGGGAGCATGAGCAAGGGCGAGGAGCTGTTCACCGGGGTGGTGCCCATCCTGGTCGAGCTGGACGGCGA
CGTAAACGGCCACAAGTTCAGCGTGCGCGGCGAGGGCGAGGGCGATGCCACCAACGGCAAGCTGACCCTG
AAGTTCATCTGCACCACCGGCAAGCTGCCCGTGCCCTGGCCCACCCTCGTGACCACCCTGACCTACGGCG
TGCAGTGCTTCAGCCGCTACCCCGACCACATGAAGCAGCACGACTTCTTCAAGTCCGCCATGCCCGAAGG
CTACGTCCAGGAGCGCACCATCAGCTTCAAGGACGACGGCACCTACAAGACCCGCGCCGAGGTGAAGTTC
GAGGGCGACACCCTGGTGAACCGCATCGAGCTGAAGGGCATCGACTTCAAGGAGGACGGCAACATCCTGG
GGCACAAGCTGGAGTACAACTTTATTTGTGTGGACATCGATTTTAAGCGCGCCGAGCTCTTGCTTAAGCG
CGCAATGAATAGGCTCTCAGTTGCCGAAATGAAGCTGCAGTCTACCGGCTCCGGAAATGCTGTGGGCCAG
GACACGCAGGAGCGTATGGCAAACCTGGACAAGATGCTGAACACCACCGTGACCGAGGTGCGCAAGTTCC
TGCAAGCGGACAGAGTGTGCGTGTTCAAGTTCGAGGAAGATTACTCCGGCACCGTCTCGCACGAAGCCGT
GGACGACAGATGGATTAGCATCCTGAAGACCCAGGTGCAGGACAGATACTTCATGGAAACCAGAGGCGAG
GAATACGTCCACGGCAGATACCAGGCCATCGCCGACATCTACACAGCCAATCTGGTCGAGTGCTACAGAG
ACCTGCTGATCGAGTTTCAGGTGCGGGCCATTCTGGCTGTCCCCATCCTGCAAGGCAAGAAGCTGTGGGG
CCTGCTGGTGGCCCACCAACTGGCCGGCCCTCGGGAGTGGCAGACCTGGGAAATCGACTTCCTGAAACAG
CAAGCCGTGGTGATGGGCATCGCCATCCAGCAGAGCTAGAAGCTTATCGATAATCAACCTCTGGATTACA
AAATTTGTGAAAGATTGACTGGTATTCTTAACTATGTTGCTCCTTTTACGCTATGTGGATACGCTGCTTT
AATGCCTTTGTATCATGCTATTGCTTCCCGTATGGCTTTCATTTTCTCCTCCTTGTATAAATCCTGGTTG
CTGTCTCTTTATGAGGAGTTGTGGCCCGTTGTCAGGCAACGTGGCGTGGTGTGCACTGTGTTTGCTGACG
CAACCCCCACTGGTTGGGGCATTGCCACCACCTGTCAGCTCCTTTCCGGGACTTTCGCTTTCCCCCTCCC
TATTGCCACGGCGGAACTCATCGCCGCCTGCCTTGCCCGCTGCTGGACAGGGGCTCGGCTGTTGGGCACT
GACAATTCCGTGGTGTTGTCGGGGAAATCATCGTCCTTTCCTTGGCTGCTCGCCTGTGTTGCCACCTGGA
TTCTGCGCGGGACGTCCTTCTGCTACGTCCCTTCGGCCCTCAATCCAGCGGACCTTCCTTCCCGCGGCCT
GCTGCCGGCTCTGCGGCCTCTTCCGCGTCTTCGCCTTCGCCCTCAGACGAGTCGGATCTCCCTTTGGGCC
GCCTCCCCGCATCGATACCGTCGACCCGGGCGGCCGCTTCGAGCAGACATGATAAGATACATTGATGAGT
TTGGACAAACCACAACTAGAATGCAGTGAAAAAAATGCTTTATTTGTGAAATTTGTGATGCTATTGCTTT
ATTTGTAACCATTATAAGCTGCAATAAACAAGTTAACAACAACAATTGCATTCATTTTATGTTTCAGGTT
CAGGGGGAGATGTGGGAGGTTTTTTAAAGCAAGTAAAACCTCTACAAATGTGGTAAAATCGATAA
Features (pLannotate 1.2.2; 20 found; start..end, strand, type, name):
     61..106     +  repeat_region  AAV2 ITR (fragment): inverted terminal repeat of adeno-associated virus serotype 2 inverted
    253..841     -  rep_origin     ori: high-copy-number ColE1/pMB1/pBR322/pUC origin of replication
   1012..1872    -  CDS            AmpR: β-lactamase; bla; confers resistance to ampicillin, carbenicillin, and related antibiotics
   1873..1977    -  promoter       AmpR promoter: bla
   2030..2458    -  rep_origin     f1 ori (sequence partly withheld): f1 bacteriophage origin of replication; arrow indicates direction of (+) strand synthesis
   2463..2532    -  CDS            lacZα (fragment): LacZα fragment of β-galactosidase; lacZ fragment
   2527..2659    -  repeat_region  AAV2 ITR (fragment): inverted terminal repeat of adeno-associated virus serotype 2 inverted
   2720..2968    +  enhancer       CMV enhancer (fragment): human cytomegalovirus immediate early enhancer
   2970..3247    +  promoter       chicken β-actin promoter: No description available
   3248..3383    +  intron         hybrid intron (fragment): hybrid between chicken β-actin (CBA) and minute virus of mice (MMV) introns (Gray et al., 2011)
   3472..3602    +  intron         chimeric intron (fragment): chimera between introns from chicken β-actin and rabbit β-globin
   3669..3767    +  CDS            COX8A (fragment): COX8A_HUMAN - Also known as COX8, COX8L. Experimental evidence at protein level: Swiss-Prot protein existence level 1. Component of the cytochrome c oxidase, the last enzyme in the mitochondrial electron transport chain which drives oxidative phosphorylation. The respiratory chain contains 3 multisubunit complexes succinate dehydrogenase (complex II, CII), ubiquinol- cytochrome c oxidoreductase (cytochrome b-c1 complex, complex III, CIII) and cytochrome c oxidase (complex IV, CIV), that cooperate to transfer electrons derived from NADH and succinate to molecular oxygen, creating an electrochem
   4086..4406    +  CDS            atpC (fragment): ATPE_GEOKA - Experimental evidence at protein level: Swiss-Prot protein existence level 1. Produces ATP from ADP in the presence of a proton gradient across the membrane. From Geobacillus kaustophilus (strain HTA426).
   4419..5138    +  CDS            cEGFP: cEGFP is a basic (constitutively fluorescent) green fluorescent protein published in 2008, derived from Aequorea victoria.
   5151..5222    +  CDS            atpC (fragment): ATPE_BACP3 - Experimental evidence at protein level: Swiss-Prot protein existence level 1. Produces ATP from ADP in the presence of a proton gradient across the membrane. From Bacillus sp. (strain PS3).
   5247..5270    +  CDS            PDGFRβ TM domain (fragment): transmembrane domain from platelet derived growth factor receptor beta
   5274..5714    +  CDS            miRFP670nano: miRFP670nano is a basic (constitutively fluorescent) near ir fluorescent protein published in 2019, derived from Nostoc punctiforme. It has very low acid sensitivity. It requires the cofactor biliverdin for fluorescence.
   5730..6318    +  misc_feature   WPRE: woodchuck hepatitis virus posttranscriptional regulatory element
   6361..6482    -  polyA_signal   SV40 poly(A) signal: SV40 polyadenylation signal
   6505..6573    -  CDS            large T antigen (fragment): large T antigen from SV40 (simian virus 40)
