>Addgene plasmid #209723 | pAAV.CAG.(mito).iATPSnFR2.A95A.A119L.miRFP670nano3 Sequencing Result | analyzer sequence | sequence record 428764
GGATCTTCCTAGAGCATGGCTACGTAGATAAGTAGCATGGCGGGTTAATCATTAACTACAAGGAACCCCT
AGTGATGGAGTTGGCCACTCCCTCTCTGCGCGCTCGCTCGCTCACTGAGGCCGGGCGACCAAAGGTCGCC
CGACGCCCGGGCTTTGCCCGGGCGGCCTCAGTGAGCGAGCGAGCGCGCAGCTGCATTAATGAATCGGCCA
ACGCGCGGGGAGAGGCGGTTTGCGTATTGGGCGCTCTTCCGCTTCCTCGCTCACTGACTCGCTGCGCTCG
GTCGTTCGGCTGCGGCGAGCGGTATCAGCTCACTCAAAGGCGGTAATACGGTTATCCACAGAATCAGGGG
ATAACGCAGGAAAGAACATGTGAGCAAAAGGCCAGCAAAAGGCCAGGAACCGTAAAAAGGCCGCGTTGCT
GGCGTTTTTCCATAGGCTCCGCCCCCCTGACGAGCATCACAAAAATCGACGCTCAAGTCAGAGGTGGCGA
AACCCGACAGGACTATAAAGATACCAGGCGTTTCCCCCTGGAAGCTCCCTCGTGCGCTCTCCTGTTCCGA
CCCTGCCGCTTACCGGATACCTGTCCGCCTTTCTCCCTTCGGGAAGCGTGGCGCTTTCTCATAGCTCACG
CTGTAGGTATCTCAGTTCGGTGTAGGTCGTTCGCTCCAAGCTGGGCTGTGTGCACGAACCCCCCGTTCAG
CCCGACCGCTGCGCCTTATCCGGTAACTATCGTCTTGAGTCCAACCCGGTAAGACACGACTTATCGCCAC
TGGCAGCAGCCACTGGTAACAGGATTAGCAGAGCGAGGTATGTAGGCGGTGCTACAGAGTTCTTGAAGTG
GTGGCCTAACTACGGCTACACTAGAAGAACAGTATTTGGTATCTGCGCTCTGCTGAAGCCAGTTACCTTC
GGAAAAAGAGTTGGTAGCTCTTGATCCGGCAAACAAACCACCGCTGGTAGCGGTGGTTTTTTTGTTTGCA
AGCAGCAGATTACGCGCAGAAAAAAAGGATCTCAAGAAGATCCTTTGATCTTTTCTACGGGGTCTGACGC
TCAGTGGAACGAAAACTCACGTTAAGGGATTTTGGTCATGAGATTATCAAAAAGGATCTTCACCTAGATC
CTTTTAAATTAAAAATGAAGTTTTAAATCAATCTAAAGTATATATGAGTAAACTTGGTCTGACAGTTACC
AATGCTTAATCAGTGAGGCACCTATCTCAGCGATCTGTCTATTTCGTTCATCCATAGTTGCCTGACTCCC
CGTCGTGTAGATAACTACGATACGGGAGGGCTTACCATCTGGCCCCAGTGCTGCAATGATACCGCGAGAC
CCACGCTCACCGGCTCCAGATTTATCAGCAATAAACCAGCCAGCCGGAAGGGCCGAGCGCAGAAGTGGTC
CTGCAACTTTATCCGCCTCCATCCAGTCTATTAATTGTTGCCGGGAAGCTAGAGTAAGTAGTTCGCCAGT
TAATAGTTTGCGCAACGTTGTTGCCATTGCTACAGGCATCGTGGTGTCACGCTCGTCGTTTGGTATGGCT
TCATTCAGCTCCGGTTCCCAACGATCAAGGCGAGTTACATGATCCCCCATGTTGTGCAAAAAAGCGGTTA
GCTCCTTCGGTCCTCCGATCGTTGTCAGAAGTAAGTTGGCCGCAGTGTTATCACTCATGGTTATGGCAGC
ACTGCATAATTCTCTTACTGTCATGCCATCCGTAAGATGCTTTTCTGTGACTGGTGAGTACTCAACCAAG
TCATTCTGAGAATAGTGTATGCGGCGACCGAGTTGCTCTTGCCCGGCGTCAATACGGGATAATACCGCGC
CACATAGCAGAACTTTAAAAGTGCTCATCATTGGAAAACGTTCTTCGGGGCGAAAACTCTCAAGGATCTT
ACCGCTGTTGAGATCCAGTTCGATGTAACCCACTCGTGCACCCAACTGATCTTCAGCATCTTTTACTTTC
ACCAGCGTTTCTGGGTGAGCAAAAACAGGAAGGCAAAATGCCGCAAAAAAGGGAATAAGGGCGACACGGA
AATGTTGAATACTCATACTCTTCCTTTTTCAATATTATTGAAGCATTTATCAGGGTTATTGTCTCATGAG
CGGATACATATTTGAATGTATTTAGAAAAATAAACAAATAGGGGTTCCGCGCACATTTCCCCGAAAAGTG
CCACCTAAATTGTAAGCGTTAATATTTTGTTAAAATTCGCGTTAAATTTTTGTTAAATCAGCTCATTTTT
TAACCAATAGGCCGAAATCGGCAAAATCCCTTATAAATCAAAAGAATAGACCGAGATAGGGT
[37 nt withheld, positions 2303-2339]
AAAGAACGTGGACTCCAACGTCAAAGG
[49 nt withheld, positions 2367-2415]
T
[91 nt withheld, positions 2417-2507]
G
[124 nt withheld, positions 2509-2632]
CCCATTCGCCATTCAGGCTGCGCAACTGTTGGGAAGGGCGATCGGTGCGGGCCTCTTCGCTATTACGCCA
GCTGCGCGCTCGCTCGCTCACTGAGGCCGCCCGGGCAAAGCCCGGGCGTCGGGCGACCTTTGGTCGCCCG
GCCTCAGTGAGCGAGCGAGCGCGCAGAGAGGGAGTGGCCAACTCCATCACTAGGGGTTCCTTGTAGTTAA
TGATTAACCCGCCATGCTACTTATCTACGTAGCCATGCTCTAGGAAGATCGTACCATTGACGTCAATAAT
GACGTATGTTCCCATAGTAACGCCAATAGGGACTTTCCATTGACGTCAATGGGTGGAGTATTTACGGTAA
ACTGCCCACTTGGCAGTACATCAAGTGTATCATATGCCAAGTACGCCCCCTATTGACGTCAATGACGGTA
AATGGCCCGCCTGGCATTATGCCCAGTACATGACCTTATGGGACTTTCCTACTTGGCAGTACATCTACGT
ATTAGTCATCGCTATTACCATGGTCGAGGTGAGCCCCACGTTCTGCTTCACTCTCCCCATCTCCCCCCCC
TCCCCACCCCCAATTTTGTATTTATTTATTTTTTAATTATTTTGTGCAGCGATGGGGGCGGGGGGGGGGG
GGGGGCGCGCGCCAGGCGGGGCGGGGCGGGGCGAGGGGCGGGGCGGGGCGAGGCGGAGAGGTGCGGCGGC
AGCCAATCAGAGCGGCGCGCTCCGAAAGTTTCCTTTTATGGCGAGGCGGCGGCGGCGGCGGCCCTATAAA
AAGCGAAGCGCGCGGCGGGCGGGAGTCGCTGCGCGCTGCCTTCGCCCCGTGCCCCGCTCCGCCGCCGCCT
CGCGCCGCCCGCCCCGGCTCTGACTGACCGCGTTACTCCCACAGGTGAGCGGGCGGGACGGCCCTTCTCC
TCCGGGCTGTAATTAGCGCTTGGTTTAATGACGGCTTGTTTCTTTTCTGTGGCTGCGTGAAAGCCTTGAG
GGGCTCCGGGAGGGCCCTTTGTGCGGGGGGAGCGGCTCGGGGCTGTCCGCGGGGGGACGGCTGCCTTCGG
GGGGGACGGGGCAGGGCGGGGTTCGGCTTCTGGCGTGTGACCGGCGGCTCTAGAGCCTCTGCTAACCATG
TTCATGCCTTCTTCTTTTTCCTACAGCTCCTGGGCAACGTGCTGGTTATTGTGCTGTCTCATCATTTTGG
CAAAGAATTGGATCCCGCCACCATGTCTGTGCTGACACCTCTGCTGCTGAGAGGCCTGACAGGCTCTGCT
AGAAGGCTGCCTGTGCCTAGGGCCAAGATCCACTCTCTGCCACCTGAAGGACCTTGGAGCGTGCTGACTC
CACTGCTCTTGAGGGGACTCACTGGATCTGCTCGGAGACTGCCAGTGCCACGCGCTAAGATTCATAGCTT
GCCGCCTGAAGGCGGCTCCAGTGTTCTGACACCACTGTTGCTCAGGGGATTGACTGGCAGCGCACGTAGA
CTCCCTGTGCCAAGAGCCAAAATTCACAGTCTCCCACCGGAAGGCGGTTCCGTCCTGACACCTTTGTTGT
TGCGCGGCTTGACTGGCTCAGCAAGACGGCTGCCAGTTCCAAGAGCAAAGATCCACAGCCTGCCTCCAGA
GGGCCCTAGATCTGGAAGCATGAAGACTATTCACGTGAGTGTCGTAACTCCCGACGGGCCTGTATATGAG
GATGACGTTGAAATGGTGAGCGTCAAAGCAAAAAGTGGCGAGCTCGGTATTCTCCCAGGCCACATTCCCT
TGAAAGCTCCCCTAGAGATCAGTGCCGCACGCCTGAAGAAAGGGGGCAAAACACAGTATATCGCTGTGTC
AGGCGGCAACCTCGAAGTGCGGCCTGACAAGGTGACCATCTATGCCCAGGCAGCCGAGAGGGCTGAGGAT
ATCGATGTCCTGCGCGCCAAGGCCGCCAAGGAGAGAGCCGAGCGCCGACTCCAATCACAGGTCCTGGTCG
GGAACGTCTATATCACCGCCGACAAGCAGAAGAACGGCATCAAGGCGAACTTCAAGATCCGCCACAACGT
GGAGGACGGCAGCATGCAGCTCGCCGACCACTACCAGCAGAACACCCCCATCGGCGACGGCCCCGTGCTG
CTGCCCGACAACCACTACCTGAGCACCCAGTCCGTGCTGAGCAAAGACCCTAACGAGAAGCGCGATCACA
TGGTCCTGCTGGAGTTCGTGACCGCCGCCGGGATCACTCTCGGCATGGACGAGCTGTACAAGGGCGGTAC
CGGAGGGAGCATGAGCAAGGGCGAGGAGCTGTTCACCGGGGTGGTGCCCATCCTGGTCGAGCTGGACGGC
GACGTAAACGGCCACAAGTTCAGCGTGCGCGGCGAGGGCGAGGGCGATGCCACCAACGGCAAGCTGACCC
TGAAGTTCATCTGCACCACCGGCAAGCTGCCCGTGCCCTGGCCCACCCTCGTGACCACCCTGACCTACGG
CGTGCAGTGCTTCAGCCGCTACCCCGACCACATGAAGCAGCACGACTTCTTCAAGTCCGCCATGCCCGAA
GGCTACGTCCAGGAGCGCACCATCAGCTTCAAGGACGACGGCACCTACAAGACCCGCGCCGAGGTGAAGT
TCGAGGGCGACACCCTGGTGAACCGCATCGAGCTGAAGGGCATCGACTTCAAGGAGGACGGCAACATCCT
GGGGCACAAGCTGGAGTACAACTTTATTTGTGTGGACATCGATTTTAAGCGCGCCGAGCTCTTGCTTAAG
CGCGCAATGAATAGGCTCTCAGTTGCCGAAATGAAGCTGCAGTCTACCGGCTCCGGAAATGCTGTGGGCC
AGGACACGCAGGAGCGTATGGCAAACCTGGACAAGATGCTGAACACCACCGTGACCGAGGTGCGCAAGTT
CCTGCAAGCGGACAGAGTGTGCGTGTTCAAGTTCGAGGAAGATTACTCCGGCACCGTCTCGCACGAAGCC
GTGGACGACAGATGGATTAGCATCCTGAAGACCCAGGTGCAGGACAGATACTTCATGGAAACCAGAGGCG
AGGAATACGTCCACGGCAGATACCAGGCCATCGCCGACATCTACACAGCCAATCTGGTCGAGTGCTACAG
AGACCTGCTGATCGAGTTTCAGGTGCGGGCCATTCTGGCTGTCCCCATCCTGCAAGGCAAGAAGCTGTGG
GGCCTGCTGGTGGCCCACCAACTGGCCGGCCCTCGGGAGTGGCAGACCTGGGAAATCGACTTCCTGAAAC
AGCAAGCCGTGGTGATGGGCATCGCCATCCAGCAGAGCTAGAAGCTTATCGATAATCAACCTCTGGATTA
CAAAATTTGTGAAAGATTGACTGGTATTCTTAACTATGTTGCTCCTTTTACGCTATGTGGATACGCTGCT
TTAATGCCTTTGTATCATGCTATTGCTTCCCGTATGGCTTTCATTTTCTCCTCCTTGTATAAATCCTGGT
TGCTGTCTCTTTATGAGGAGTTGTGGCCCGTTGTCAGGCAACGTGGCGTGGTGTGCACTGTGTTTGCTGA
CGCAACCCCCACTGGTTGGGGCATTGCCACCACCTGTCAGCTCCTTTCCGGGACTTTCGCTTTCCCCCTC
CCTATTGCCACGGCGGAACTCATCGCCGCCTGCCTTGCCCGCTGCTGGACAGGGGCTCGGCTGTTGGGCA
CTGACAATTCCGTGGTGTTGTCGGGGAAATCATCGTCCTTTCCTTGGCTGCTCGCCTGTGTTGCCACCTG
GATTCTGCGCGGGACGTCCTTCTGCTACGTCCCTTCGGCCCTCAATCCAGCGGACCTTCCTTCCCGCGGC
CTGCTGCCGGCTCTGCGGCCTCTTCCGCGTCTTCGCCTTCGCCCTCAGACGAGTCGGATCTCCCTTTGGG
CCGCCTCCCCGCATCGATACCGTCGACCCGGGCGGCCGCTTCGAGCAGACATGATAAGATACATTGATGA
GTTTGGACAAACCACAACTAGAATGCAGTGAAAAAAATGCTTTATTTGTGAAATTTGTGATGCTATTGCT
TTATTTGTAACCATTATAAGCTGCAATAAACAAGTTAACAACAACAATTGCATTCATTTTATGTTTCAGG
TTCAGGGGGAGATGTGGGAGGTTTTTTAAAGCAAGTAAAACCTCTACAAATGTGGTAAAATCGATAA
Features (pLannotate 1.2.2; 21 found; start..end, strand, type, name):
     61..194     +  repeat_region  AAV2 ITR: inverted terminal repeat of adeno-associated virus serotype 2 inverted
    188..244     -  CDS            lacI (fragment): lac repressor; lacI; The lac repressor binds to the lac operator to inhibit transcription in E. coli. This inhibition can be relieved by adding lactose or isopropyl-β-D-thiogalactopyranoside (IPTG).
    427..1015    -  rep_origin     ori: high-copy-number ColE1/pMB1/pBR322/pUC origin of replication
   1186..2046    -  CDS            AmpR: β-lactamase; bla; confers resistance to ampicillin, carbenicillin, and related antibiotics
   2047..2151    -  promoter       AmpR promoter: bla
   2204..2632    -  rep_origin     f1 ori (sequence partly withheld): f1 bacteriophage origin of replication; arrow indicates direction of (+) strand synthesis
   2637..2706    -  CDS            lacZα (fragment): LacZα fragment of β-galactosidase; lacZ fragment
   2701..2833    -  repeat_region  AAV2 ITR (fragment): inverted terminal repeat of adeno-associated virus serotype 2 inverted
   2896..3144    +  enhancer       CMV enhancer (fragment): human cytomegalovirus immediate early enhancer
   3146..3423    +  promoter       chicken β-actin promoter: No description available
   3424..3559    +  intron         hybrid intron (fragment): hybrid between chicken β-actin (CBA) and minute virus of mice (MMV) introns (Gray et al., 2011)
   3648..3778    +  intron         chimeric intron (fragment): chimera between introns from chicken β-actin and rabbit β-globin
   3845..3943    +  CDS            COX8A (fragment): COX8A_HUMAN - Also known as COX8, COX8L. Experimental evidence at protein level: Swiss-Prot protein existence level 1. Component of the cytochrome c oxidase, the last enzyme in the mitochondrial electron transport chain which drives oxidative phosphorylation. The respiratory chain contains 3 multisubunit complexes succinate dehydrogenase (complex II, CII), ubiquinol- cytochrome c oxidoreductase (cytochrome b-c1 complex, complex III, CIII) and cytochrome c oxidase (complex IV, CIV), that cooperate to transfer electrons derived from NADH and succinate to molecular oxygen, creating an electrochem
   4262..4582    +  CDS            atpC (fragment): ATPE_GEOKA - Experimental evidence at protein level: Swiss-Prot protein existence level 1. Produces ATP from ADP in the presence of a proton gradient across the membrane. From Geobacillus kaustophilus (strain HTA426).
   4595..5314    +  CDS            cEGFP: cEGFP is a basic (constitutively fluorescent) green fluorescent protein published in 2008, derived from Aequorea victoria.
   5327..5398    +  CDS            atpC (fragment): ATPE_BACP3 - Experimental evidence at protein level: Swiss-Prot protein existence level 1. Produces ATP from ADP in the presence of a proton gradient across the membrane. From Bacillus sp. (strain PS3).
   5423..5446    +  CDS            PDGFRβ TM domain (fragment): transmembrane domain from platelet derived growth factor receptor beta
   5450..5890    +  CDS            miRFP670nano: miRFP670nano is a basic (constitutively fluorescent) near ir fluorescent protein published in 2019, derived from Nostoc punctiforme. It has very low acid sensitivity. It requires the cofactor biliverdin for fluorescence.
   5906..6494    +  misc_feature   WPRE: woodchuck hepatitis virus posttranscriptional regulatory element
   6537..6658    -  polyA_signal   SV40 poly(A) signal: SV40 polyadenylation signal
   6681..6749    -  CDS            large T antigen (fragment): large T antigen from SV40 (simian virus 40)
