[The description below was written by a language model from this plasmid's Addgene catalogue record and pLannotate feature annotations shown in this document.]
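Description:
pAAV.CAG.(mito).iATPSnFR2.A95A.A119L.miRFP670nano3 is a 6.76 kb AAV transfer plasmid for mammalian expression of a mitochondrially targeted, low-affinity, ratiometric fluorescent ATP sensor. It is maintained in E. coli through a high-copy ColE1/pUC-type origin and selected with ampicillin via the β-lactamase gene. An f1 phage origin is also present in the backbone. The record lists a recombination-deficient growth strain, a common choice for preserving the repeat-rich AAV2 inverted terminal repeats. These two ITRs flank the expression cassette and allow it to be packaged into recombinant AAV particles when helper functions are supplied. The plasmid can also be used for direct transfection.

Expression is driven by the CAG promoter, annotated here as a CMV enhancer fragment, the chicken β-actin promoter and chimeric intron sequence. The roughly 2 kb open reading frame begins with a fragment of human COX8A, which provides the mitochondrial targeting presequence. The sensor follows: sequence from the bacterial F-type ATP synthase epsilon subunit (atpC), which binds ATP, is split around an EGFP-derived green fluorescent protein so that ATP binding changes green fluorescence. A95A and A119L in the name denote the sensor variant, which the record describes as low affinity. A short linker, which the annotation tool matches to a PDGFRβ transmembrane fragment, joins the sensor to a miRFP670nano-family near-infrared protein. That protein needs biliverdin as a cofactor and gives a reference signal for ratiometric normalisation. A WPRE and an SV40 polyadenylation signal follow the coding region to enhance transcript stability and processing. The two sequencing records differ by a single nucleotide and give identical annotations. The construct is intended for imaging mitochondrial ATP dynamics in living cells.
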