Addgene plasmid #209723: pAAV.CAG.(mito).iATPSnFR2.A95A.A119L.miRFP670nano3
Purpose: Expresses mitochondrially targeted low affinity ratiometric ATP sensor
Depositing lab: Timothy Ryan. Depositing organization: Cornell University. Publication: iATPSnFR2: A high-dynamic-range fluorescent sensor for monitoring intracellular ATP. Marvin JS, Kokotos AC, Kumar M, Pulido C, Tkachuk AN, Yao JS, Brown TA, Ryan TA. Proc Natl Acad Sci U S A. 2024 May 21;121(21):e2314604121. doi: 10.1073/pnas.2314604121. Epub 2024 May 15. PubMed 38748581.
Backbone
  Vector backbone: pAAV.CAG
  Total vector size (bp): 6760
  Vector type: Mammalian Expression, AAV
Growth in bacteria
  Bacterial resistance: Ampicillin, 100 μg/mL
  Growth temperature: 37°C
  Growth strain: NEB Stable
  Copy number: High Copy
Gene/Insert
  Gene/Insert name: (mito).iATPSnFR2.A95A.A119L.miRFP670nano3
  Insert size (bp): 2045
  Promoter: CAG
  Cloning method: Restriction Enzyme; 5′ cloning site BamHI (unknown if destroyed); 3′ cloning site HindIII (unknown if destroyed)
  Sequencing primers: 5′ CAG-F; 3′ WPRE-R
Terms and licenses: Academic/Nonprofit Terms; Industry Terms: Not Available to Industry
Depositor comments: Please visit https://www.biorxiv.org/content/10.1101/2023.08.24.554624v1 for bioRxiv preprint.
How to cite: pAAV.CAG.(mito).iATPSnFR2.A95A.A119L.miRFP670nano3 was a gift from Timothy Ryan (Addgene plasmid # 209723 ; http://n2t.net/addgene:209723 ; RRID:Addgene_209723)
